>Addgene plasmid #231870 | pDest17_Gcn4 R2 | addgene full sequence | sequence record 460769 | Addgene NGS Result
AGATCTCGATCCCGCGAAATTAATACGACTCACTATAGGGAGACCACAACGGTTTCCCTCTAGAAATAAT
TTTGTTTAACTTTAAGAAGGAGATATACATATGTCGTACTACCATCACCATCACCATCACCTCGAATCAA
CAAGTTTGTACAAAAAAGCAGGCTTCGAGAACCTGTATTTTCAGGGTAGCAGCACCGATAGCACCCCGAT
GTTTGAATATGAAAATCTGGAAGATAACAGCCGTGAATGGACCAGCCTGTTTGATAATGATATTCCGGTT
ACCACCGATGATGTTAGCCTGGCAGATCGTGCAATTGAAAGCGGTAGCGGTTCAGGTAGCGGTAGTCCGG
AAAGCAGCGATCCGGCAGCACTGAAACGTGCCCGTAATACCGAAGCAGCACGTCGTAGCCGTGCACGTAA
ACTGCAGCGTATGAAACAGTTAGAAGATAAGGTTGAAGAACTGCTGTGCAAAAACTATCACCTGGAAAAT
GAAGTTGCCCGTCTGAAAAAACTGGTTGGTGAACGTTAAGACCCAGCTTTCTTGTACAAAGTGGTTGATT
CGAGGCTGCTAACAAAGCCCGAAAGGAAGCTGAGTTGGCTGCTGCCACCGCTGAGCAATAACTAGCATAA
CCCCTTGGGGCCTCTAAACGGGTCTTGAGGGGTTTTTTGCTGAAAGGAGGAACTATATCCGGATATCCAC
AGGACGGGTGTGGTCGCCATGATCGCGTAGTCGATAGTGGCTCCAAGTAGCGAAGCGAGCAGGACTGGGC
GGCGGCCAAAGCGGTCGGACAGTGCTCCGAGAACGGGTGCGCATAGAAATTGCATCAACGCATATAGCGC
TAGCAGCACGCCATAGTGACTGGCGATGCTGTCGGAATGGACGATATCCCGCAAGAGGCCCGGCAGTACC
GGCATAACCAAGCCTATGCCTACAGCATCCAGGGTGACGGTGCCGAGGATGACGATGAGCGCATTGTTAG
ATTTCATACACGGTGCCTGACTGCGTTAGCAATTTAACTGTGATAAACTACCGCATTAAAGCTTATCGAT
GATAAGCTGTCAAACATGAGAATTCTTGAAGACGAAAGGGCCTCGTGATACGCCTATTTTTATAGGTTAA
TGTCATGATAATAATGGTTTCTTAGACGTCAGGTGGCACTTTTCGGGGAAATGTGCGCGGAACCCCTATT
TGTTTATTTTTCTAAATACATTCAAATATGTATCCGCTCATGAGACAATAACCCTGATAAATGCTTCAAT
AATATTGAAAAAGGAAGAGTATGAGTATTCAACATTTCCGTGTCGCCCTTATTCCCTTTTTTGCGGCATT
TTGCCTTCCTGTTTTTGCTCACCCAGAAACGCTGGTGAAAGTAAAAGATGCTGAAGATCAGTTGGGTGCA
CGAGTGGGTTACATCGAACTGGATCTCAACAGCGGTAAGATCCTTGAGAGTTTTCGCCCCGAAGAACGTT
TTCCAATGATGAGCACTTTTAAAGTTCTGCTATGTGGCGCGGTATTATCCCGTGTTGACGCCGGGCAAGA
GCAACTCGGTCGCCGCATACACTATTCTCAGAATGACTTGGTTGAGTACTCACCAGTCACAGAAAAGCAT
CTTACGGATGGCATGACAGTAAGAGAATTATGCAGTGCTGCCATAACCATGAGTGATAACACTGCGGCCA
ACTTACTTCTGACAACGATCGGAGGACCGAAGGAGCTAACCGCTTTTTTGCACAACATGGGGGATCATGT
AACTCGCCTTGATCGTTGGGAACCGGAGCTGAATGAAGCCATACCAAACGACGAGCGTGACACCACGATG
CCTGCAGCAATGGCAACAACGTTGCGCAAACTATTAACTGGCGAACTACTTACTCTAGCTTCCCGGCAAC
AATTAATAGACTGGATGGAGGCGGATAAAGTTGCAGGACCACTTCTGCGCTCGGCCCTTCCGGCTGGCTG
GTTTATTGCTGATAAATCTGGAGCCGGTGAGCGTGGGTCTCGCGGTATCATTGCAGCACTGGGGCCAGAT
GGTAAGCCCTCCCGTATCGTAGTTATCTACACGACGGGGAGTCAGGCAACTATGGATGAACGAAATAGAC
AGATCGCTGAGATAGGTGCCTCACTGATTAAGCATTGGTAACTGTCAGACCAAGTTTACTCATATATACT
TTAGATTGATTTAAAACTTCATTTTTAATTTAAAAGGATCTAGGTGAAGATCCTTTTTGATAATCTCATG
ACCAAAATCCCTTAACGTGAGTTTTCGTTCCACTGAGCGTCAGACCCCGTAGAAAAGATCAAAGGATCTT
CTTGAGATCCTTTTTTTCTGCGCGTAATCTGCTGCTTGCAAACAAAAAAACCACCGCTACCAGCGGTGGT
TTGTTTGCCGGATCAAGAGCTACCAACTCTTTTTCCGAAGGTAACTGGCTTCAGCAGAGCGCAGATACCA
AATACTGTCCTTCTAGTGTAGCCGTAGTTAGGCCACCACTTCAAGAACTCTGTAGCACCGCCTACATACC
TCGCTCTGCTAATCCTGTTACCAGTGGCTGCTGCCAGTGGCGATAAGTCGTGTCTTACCGGGTTGGACTC
AAGACGATAGTTACCGGATAAGGCGCAGCGGTCGGGCTGAACGGGGGGTTCGTGCACACAGCCCAGCTTG
GAGCGAACGACCTACACCGAACTGAGATACCTACAGCGTGAGCTATGAGAAAGCGCCACGCTTCCCGAAG
GGAGAAAGGCGGACAGGTATCCGGTAAGCGGCAGGGTCGGAACAGGAGAGCGCACGAGGGAGCTTCCAGG
GGGAAACGCCTGGTATCTTTATAGTCCTGTCGGGTTTCGCCACCTCTGACTTGAGCGTCGATTTTTGTGA
TGCTCGTCAGGGGGGCGGAGCCTATGGAAAAACGCCAGCAACGCGGCCTTTTTACGGTTCCTGGCCTTTT
GCTGGCCTTTTGCTCACATGTTCTTTCCTGCGTTATCCCCTGATTCTGTGGATAACCGTATTACCGCCTT
TGAGTGAGCTGATACCGCTCGCCGCAGCCGAACGACCGAGCGCAGCGAGTCAGTGAGCGAGGAAGCGGAA
GAGCGCCTGATGCGGTATTTTCTCCTTACGCATCTGTGCGGTATTTCACACCGCAATGGTGCACTCTCAG
TACAATCTGCTCTGATGCCGCATAGTTAAGCCAGTATACACTCCGCTATCGCTACGTGACTGGGTCATGG
CTGCGCCCCGACACCCGCCAACACCCGCTGACGCGCCCTGACGGGCTTGTCTGCTCCCGGCATCCGCTTA
CAGACAAGCTGTGACCGTCTCCGGGAGCTGCATGTGTCAGAGGTTTTCACCGTCATCACCGAAACGCGCG
AGGCAGCTGCGGTAAAGCTCATCAGCGTGGTCGTGAAGCGATTCACAGATGTCTGCCTGTTCATCCGCGT
CCAGCTCGTTGAGTTTCTCCAGAAGCGTTAATGTCTGGCTTCTGATAAAGCGGGCCATGTTAAGGGCGGT
TTTTTCCTGTTTGGTCACTGATGCCTCCGTGTAAGGGGGATTTCTGTTCATGGGGGTAATGATACCGATG
AAACGAGAGAGGATGCTCACGATACGGGTTACTGATGATGAACATGCCCGGTTACTGGAACGTTGTGAGG
GTAAACAACTGGCGGTATGGATGCGGCGGGACCAGAGAAAAATCACTCAGGGTCAATGCCAGCGCTTCGT
TAATACAGATGTAGGTGTTCCACAGGGTAGCCAGCAGCATCCTGCGATGCAGATCCGGAACATAATGGTG
CAGGGCGCTGACTTCCGCGTTTCCAGACTTTACGAAACACGGAAACCGAAGACCATTCATGTTGTTGCTC
AGGTCGCAGACGTTTTGCAGCAGCAGTCGCTTCACGTTCGCTCGCGTATCGGTGATTCATTCTGCTAACC
AGTAAGGCAACCCCGCCAGCCTAGCCGGGTCCTCAACGACAGGAGCACGATCATGCGCACCCGTGGCCAG
GACCCAACGCTGCCCGAGATGCGCCGCGTGCGGCTGCTGGAGATGGCGGACGCGATGGATATGTTCTGCC
AAGGGTTGGTTTGCGCATTCACAGTTCTCCGCAAGAATTGATTGGCTCCAATTCTTGGAGTGGTGAATCC
GTTAGCGAGGTGCCGCCGGCTTCCATTCAGGTCGAGGTGGCCCGGCTCCATGCACCGCGACGCAACGCGG
GGAGGCAGACAAGGTATAGGGCGGCGCCTACAATCCATGCCAACCCGTTCCATGTGCTCGCCGAGGCGGC
ATAAATCGCCGTGACGATCAGCGGTCCAATGATCGAAGTTAGGCTGGTAAGAGCCGCGAGCGATCCTTGA
AGCTGTCCCTGATGGTCGTCATCTACCTGCCTGGACAGCATGGCCTGCAACGCGGGCATCCCGATGCCGC
CGGAAGCGAGAAGAATCATAATGGGGAAGGCCATCCAGCCTCGCGTCGCGAACGCCAGCAAGACGTAGCC
CAGCGCGTCGGCCGCCATGCCGGCGATAATGGCCTGCTTCTCGCCGAAACGTTTGGTGGCGGGACCAGTG
ACGAAGGCTTGAGCGAGGGCGTGCAAGATTCCGAATACCGCAAGCGACAGGCCGATCATCGTCGCGCTCC
AGCGAAAGCGGTCCTCGCCGAAAATGACCCAGAGCGCTGCCGGCACCTGTCCTACGAGTTGCATGATAAA
GAAGACAGTCATAAGTGCGGCGACGATAGTCATGCCCCGCGCCCACCGGAAGGAGCTGACTGGGTTGAAG
GCTCTCAAGGGCATCGGTCGATCGACGCTCTCCCTTATGCGACTCCTGCATTAGGAAGCAGCCCAGTAGT
AGGTTGAGGCCGTTGAGCACCGCCGCCGCAAGGAATGGTGCATGCAAGGAGATGGCGCCCAACAGTCCCC
CGGCCACGGGGCCTGCCACCATACCCACGCCGAAACAAGCGCTCATGAGCCCGAAGTGGCGAGCCCGATC
TTCCCCATCGGTGATGTCGGCGATATAGGCGCCAGCAACCGCACCTGTGGCGCCGGTGATGCCGGCCACG
ATGCGTCCGGCGTAGAGGATCG
Features (pLannotate 1.2.2; 17 found; start..end, strand, type, name):
     21..39      +  promoter       T7 promoter: promoter for bacteriophage T7 RNA polymerase
     71..93      +  RBS            RBS: efficient ribosome binding site from bacteriophage T7 gene 10 (Olins and Rangwala, 1989)
    111..131     +  CDS            8xHis (fragment): 8xHis affinity tag
    140..164     +  protein_bind   attB1: mutant version of attB; recombination site for the Gateway® BP reaction BP Clonase™
    179..526     +  CDS            GCN4 (fragment): GCN4_YEAST - Also known as AAS101 From Saccharomyces cerevisiae (strain ATCC 204508 / S288c) (Baker's yeast).
    531..555     -  protein_bind   attB2: mutant version of attB; recombination site for the Gateway® BP reaction BP Clonase™
    565..614     +  CDS            SET1 (fragment): solubility-enhancement tag derived from T7 phage gene 10B
    622..669     +  terminator     T7 terminator: transcription terminator for bacteriophage T7 RNA polymerase
    695..987     -  CDS            TcR (fragment): tetracycline efflux protein; tet; confers resistance to tetracycline
   1035..1063    -  promoter       tet promoter: E. coli promoter for tetracycline efflux protein gene
   1176..1280    +  promoter       AmpR promoter: bla
   1281..2141    +  CDS            AmpR: β-lactamase; bla; confers resistance to ampicillin, carbenicillin, and related antibiotics
   2312..2900    +  rep_origin     ori: high-copy-number ColE1/pMB1/pBR322/pUC origin of replication
   3086..3225    -  misc_feature   bom: basis of mobility region from pBR322
   3327..3518    -  CDS            rop: Rop protein, which maintains plasmids at low copy number; rop
   3535..3915    +  CDS            YPB1_ECOLX: Protein predicted: Swiss-Prot protein existence level 4. From Escherichia coli.
   4157..5061    -  CDS            TcR (fragment): tetracycline efflux protein; tet; confers resistance to tetracycline
