[The description below was written by a language model from this plasmid's Addgene catalogue record and pLannotate feature annotations shown in this document.]
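Description:
pDest17_Gcn4 R2 is a bacterial expression plasmid made by Gateway recombination into the pDEST17 destination vector, designed to produce an N-terminally His-tagged variant of the Saccharomyces cerevisiae transcription factor Gcn4 in E. coli. The 5,062 nt backbone is pBR322-derived: it carries a ColE1/pMB1-type origin together with the rop gene and the bom mobilisation region, which is consistent with the catalogue listing of low copy number. Selection is by ampicillin through the β-lactamase gene and its own promoter. The tetracycline resistance sequences and tet promoter annotated in the table are only fragments left over from pBR322, and the record gives no indication that they are functional.

The expression cassette runs from a T7 promoter and the phage T7 gene 10 ribosome binding site into a polyhistidine tag (catalogued as 6xHis, annotated as a partial match to an 8xHis tag), followed by attB1, the Gcn4 coding sequence, attB2 and a T7 terminator. The catalogue also lists a TEV protease cleavage site N-terminal to the insert, allowing tag removal after affinity purification, although this site is not separately annotated. The annotated GCN4 match covers only about 350 nt and is labelled a fragment, so the insert appears to encode a portion of the protein rather than the full length; the record does not define its boundaries. "R2" carries two lysine-to-arginine substitutions, K118R and K140R. Transcription requires T7 RNA polymerase, so expression needs a suitable host strain, and the depositors recommend a BL21 pLysS strain. The associated work concerns the roles of condensates and soluble complexes in transcription factor function, suggesting use in purifying this variant for in vitro studies.
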