Addgene plasmid #231870: pDest17_Gcn4 R2
Purpose: Bacterial expression of N-terminally 6His tagged Gcn4 R2
Depositing lab: Aseem Ansari & Tanja Mittag. Depositing organization: St. Jude Children's Research Hospital. Publication: Reconciling competing models on the roles of condensates and soluble complexes in transcription factor function. Bremer A, Lang WH, Kempen RP, Sweta K, Taylor AB, Borgia MB, Ansari AZ, Mittag T. bioRxiv [Preprint]. 2024 Nov 22:2024.11.21.624739. doi: 10.1101/2024.11.21.624739. PubMed 39605529.
Backbone
  Vector backbone: pDest17
  Backbone manufacturer: Invtirogen
  Vector type: Bacterial Expression
Growth in bacteria
  Bacterial resistance: Ampicillin, 100 μg/mL
  Growth temperature: 37°C
  Growth strain: DH5alpha
  Copy number: Low Copy
Gene/Insert
  Gene/Insert name: Gcn4 R2
  Species: S. cerevisiae (budding yeast)
  Mutation: K118R, K140R
  Promoter: T7
  Tag / fusion protein: 6xHis, TEV cleavage site (N terminal on backbone)
  Cloning method: Gateway Cloning
Terms and licenses: Academic/Nonprofit Terms; Industry Terms: Not Available to Industry
Depositor comments: The depositing lab recommends using BL21_pLysS strain for protein expression and purification. Please visit https://doi.org/10.1101/2024.11.21.624739 for bioRxiv preprint.
How to cite: pDest17_Gcn4 R2 was a gift from Aseem Ansari & Tanja Mittag (Addgene plasmid # 231870 ; http://n2t.net/addgene:231870 ; RRID:Addgene_231870)
