>Addgene plasmid #231870 | pDest17_Gcn4 R2 | depositor partial sequence | sequence record 455701 | Orf Sequence
GGTAGCAGCACCGATAGCACCCCGATGTTTGAATATGAAAATCTGGAAGATAACAGCCGTGAATGGACCA
GCCTGTTTGATAATGATATTCCGGTTACCACCGATGATGTTAGCCTGGCAGATCGTGCAATTGAAAGCGG
TAGCGGTTCAGGTAGCGGTAGTCCGGAAAGCAGCGATCCGGCAGCACTGAAACGTGCCCGTAATACCGAA
GCAGCACGTCGTAGCCGTGCACGTAAACTGCAGCGTATGAAACAGTTAGAAGATAAGGTTGAAGAACTGC
TGTGCAAAAACTATCACCTGGAAAATGAAGTTGCCCGTCTGAAAAAACTGGTTGGTGAACGT
